>Addgene plasmid #83277 | pLVTHM-Bptf-sh5 | depositor full sequence | sequence record 158405 | pLVTHM-Bptf-sh5 sequence 10270 bps
TTGGAAGGGCTAATTCACTCCCAAAGAAGACAAGATATCCTTGATCTGTGGATCTACCACACACAAGGCT
ACTTCCCTGATTAGCAGAACTACACACCAGGGCCAGGGGTCAGATATCCACTGACCTTTGGATGGTGCTA
CAAGCTAGTACCAGTTGAGCCAGATAAGGTAGAAGAGGCCAATAAAGGAGAGAACACCAGCTTGTTACAC
CCTGTGAGCCTGCATGGGATGGATGACCCGGAGAGAGAAGTGTTAGAGTGGAGGTTTGACAGCCGCCTAG
CATTTCATCACGTGGCCCGAGAGCTGCATCCGGAGTACTTCAAGAACTGCTGATATCGAGCTTGCTACAA
GGGACTTTCCGCTGGGGACTTTCCAGGGAGGCGTGGCCTGGGCGGGACTGGGGAGTGGCGAGCCCTCAGA
TCCTGCATATAAGCAGCTGCTTTTTGCCTGTACTGGGTCTCTCTGGTTAGACCAGATCTGAGCCTGGGAG
CTCTCTGGCTAACTAGGGAACCCACTGCTTAAGCCTCAATAAAGCTTGCCTTGAGTGCTTCAAGTAGTGT
GTGCCCGTCTGTTGTGTGACTCTGGTAACTAGAGATCCCTCAGACCCTTTTAGTCAGTGTGGAAAATCTC
TAGCAGTGGCGCCCGAACAGGGACTTGAAAGCGAAAGGGAAACCAGAGGAGCTCTCTCGACGCAGGACTC
GGCTTGCTGAAGCGCGCACGGCAAGAGGCGAGGGGCGGCGACTGGTGAGTACGCCAAAAATTTTGACTAG
CGGAGGCTAGAAGGAGAGAGATGGGTGCGAGAGCGTCAGTATTAAGCGGGGGAGAATTAGATCGCGATGG
GAAAAAATTCGGTTAAGGCCAGGGGGAAAGAAAAAATATAAATTAAAACATATAGTATGGGCAAGCAGGG
AGCTAGAACGATTCGCAGTTAATCCTGGCCTGTTAGAAACATCAGAAGGCTGTAGACAAATACTGGGACA
GCTACAACCATCCCTTCAGACAGGATCAGAAGAACTTAGATCATTATATAATACAGTAGCAACCCTCTAT
TGTGTGCATCAAAGGATAGAGATAAAAGACACCAAGGAAGCTTTAGACAAGATAGAGGAAGAGCAAAACA
AAAGTAAGACCACCGCACAGCAAGCGGCCGCTGATCTTCAGACCTGGAGGAGGAGATATGAGGGACAATT
GGAGAAGTGAATTATATAAATATAAAGTAGTAAAAATTGAACCATTAGGAGTAGCACCCACCAAGGCAAA
GAGAAGAGTGGTGCAGAGAGAAAAAAGAGCAGTGGGAATAGGAGCTTTGTTCCTTGGGTTCTTGGGAGCA
GCAGGAAGCACTATGGGCGCAGCGTCAATGACGCTGACGGTACAGGCCAGACAATTATTGTCTGGTATAG
TGCAGCAGCAGAACAATTTGCTGAGGGCTATTGAGGCGCAACAGCATCTGTTGCAACTCACAGTCTGGGG
CATCAAGCAGCTCCAGGCAAGAATCCTGGCTGTGGAAAGATACCTAAAGGATCAACAGCTCCTGGGGATT
TGGGGTTGCTCTGGAAAACTCATTTGCACCACTGCTGTGCCTTGGAATGCTAGTTGGAGTAATAAATCTC
TGGAACAGATTTGGAATCACACGACCTGGATGGAGTGGGACAGAGAAATTAACAATTACACAAGCTTAAT
ACACTCCTTAATTGAAGAATCGCAAAACCAGCAAGAAAAGAATGAACAAGAATTATTGGAATTAGATAAA
TGGGCAAGTTTGTGGAATTGGTTTAACATAACAAATTGGCTGTGGTATATAAAATTATTCATAATGATAG
TAGGAGGCTTGGTAGGTTTAAGAATAGTTTTTGCTGTACTTTCTATAGTGAATAGAGTTAGGCAGGGATA
TTCACCATTATCGTTTCAGACCCACCTCCCAACCCCGAGGGGACCCGACAGGCCCGAAGGAATAGAAGAA
GAAGGTGGAGAGAGAGACAGAGACAGATCCATTCGATTAGTGAACGGATCTCGACGGTATCGCGATGTCG
AAATTCTACCGGGTAGGGGAGGCGCTTTTCCCAAGGCAGTCTGGAGCATGCGCTTTAGCAGCCCCGCTGG
GCACTTGGCGCTACACAAGTGGCCTCTGGCCTCGCACACATTCCACATCCACCGGTAGGCGCCAACCGGC
TCCGTTCTTTGGTGGCCCCTTCGCGCCACCTTCTACTCCTCCCCTAGTCAGGAAGTTCCCCCCCGCCCCG
CAGCTCGCGTCGTGCAGGACGTGACAAATGGAAGTAGCACGTCTCACTAGTCTCGTGCAGATGGACAGCA
CCGCTGAGCAATGGAAGCGGGTAGGCCTTTGGGGCAGCGGCCAATAGCAGCTTTGCTCCTTCGCTTTCTG
GGCTCAGAGGCTGGGAAGGGGTGGGTCCGGGGGCGGGCTCAGGGGCGGGCTCAGGGGCGGGGCGGGCGCC
CGAAGGTCCTCCGGAGGCCCGGCATTCTGCACGCTTCAAAAGCGCACGTCTGCCGCGCTGTTCTCCTCTT
CCTCATCTCCGGGCCTTTCGACCTGCAGCCCAAGCTTACCATGACCGAGTACAAGCCCACGGTGCGCCTC
GCCACCCGCGACGACGTCCCCAGGGCCGTACGCACCCTCGCCGCCGCGTTCGCCGACTACCCCGCCACGC
GCCACACCGTCGATCCGGACCGCCACATCGAGCGGGTCACCGAGCTGCAAGAACTCTTCCTCACGCGCGT
CGGGCTCGACATCGGCAAGGTGTGGGTCGCGGACGACGGCGCCGCGGTGGCGGTCTGGACCACGCCGGAG
AGCGTCGAAGCGGGGGCGGTGTTCGCCGAGATCGGCCCGCGCATGGCCGAGTTGAGCGGTTCCCGGCTGG
CCGCGCAGCAACAGATGGAAGGCCTCCTGGCGCCGCACCGGCCCAAGGAGCCCGCGTGGTTCCTGGCCAC
CGTCGGCGTCTCGCCCGACCACCAGGGCAAGGGTCTGGGCAGCGCCGTCGTGCTCCCCGGAGTGGAGGCG
GCCGAGCGCGCCGGGGTGCCCGCCTTCCTGGAGACCTCCGCGCCCCGCAACCTCCCCTTCTACGAGCGGC
TCGGCTTCACCGTCACCGCCGACGTCGAGGTGCCCGAAGGACCGCGCACCTGGTGCATGACCCGCAAGCC
CGGTGCCTGACGCCCGCCCCACGACCCGCAGCGCCCGACCGAAAGGAGCGCACGACCCCATGCATCGGCG
TCTCGAGATATCAGTGGTCCAGGCTCTAGTTTTGACTCAACAATATCACCAGCTGAAGCCTATAGAGTAC
GAGCCATAGATAAAATAAAAGATTTTATTTAGTCTCCAGAAAAAGGGGGGAATGAAAGACCCCACCTGTA
GGTTTGGCAAGCTAGCTTAAGTAACGCCATTTTGCAAGGCATGGAAAAATACATAACTGAGAATAGAGAA
GTTCAGATCAAGGTCAGGAACAGATGGAACAGGGTCGATATGATAATCAACCTCTGGATTACAAAATTTG
TGAAAGATTGACTGGTATTCTTAACTATGTTGCTCCTTTTACGCTATGTGGATACGCTGCTTTAATGCCT
TTGTATCATGCTATTGCTTCCCGTATGGCTTTCATTTTCTCCTCCTTGTATAAATCCTGGTTGCTGTCTC
TTTATGAGGAGTTGTGGCCCGTTGTCAGGCAACGTGGCGTGGTGTGCACTGTGTTTGCTGACGCAACCCC
CACTGGTTGGGGCATTGCCACCACCTGTCAGCTCCTTTCCGGGACTTTCGCTTTCCCCCTCCCTATTGCC
ACGGCGGAACTCATCGCCGCCTGCCTTGCCCGCTGCTGGACAGGGGCTCGGCTGTTGGGCACTGACAATT
CCGTGGTGTTGTCGGGGAAGCTGACGTCCTTTCCATGGCTGCTCGCCTGTGTTGCCACCTGGATTCTGCG
CGGGACGTCCTTCTGCTACGTCCCTTCGGCCCTCAATCCAGCGGACCTTCCTTCCCGCGGCCTGCTGCCG
GCTCTGCGGCCTCTTCCGCGTCTTCGCCTTCGCCCTCAGACGAGTCGGATCTCCCTTTGGGCCGCCTCCC
CGCATCGGTACGTATGGCCAGGTACCTTTAAGACCAATGACTTACAAGGCAGCTGTAGATCTTAGCCACT
TTTTAAAAGAAAAGGGGGGACTGGAAGGGCTAATTCACTCCCAACGAAGACAAGATGGGATCAATTCACC
ATGCTAGTGGATCCCCCTCGAGTTTACCACTCCCTATCAGTGATAGAGAAAAGTGAAAGTCGAGTTTACC
ACTCCCTATCAGTGATAGAGAAAAGTGAAAGTCGAGTTTACCACTCCCTATCAGTGATAGAGAAAAGTGA
AAGTCGAGTTTACCACTCCCTATCAGTGATAGAGAAAAGTGAAAGTCGAGTTTACCACTCCCTATCAGTG
ATAGAGAAAAGTGAAAGTCGAGTTTACCACTCCCTATCAGTGATAGAGAAAAGTGAAAGTCGAGTTTACC
ACTCCCTATCAGTGATAGAGAAAAGTGAAAGTCGGGGCTGCAGGAATTCGAACGCTGACGTCATCAACCC
GCTCCAAGGAATCGCGGGCCCAGTGTCACTAGGCGGGAACACCCAGCGCGCGTGCGCCCTGGCAGGAAGA
TGGCTGTGAGGGACAGGGGAGTGGCGCCCTGCAATATTTGCATGTCGCTATGTGTTCTGGGAAATCACCA
TAAACGTGAAATGTCTTTGGATTTGGGAATCTTATAAGTTCTGTATGAGACCACGCGTCCCCGGCGAAAA
CCAAGAGTACATTCAAGAGATGTACTCTTGGTTTTCGCCTTTTTTACGCGTATCGATACCGTCGCATGGG
AATAACTTCGTATAGCATACATTATACGAAGTTATGCTGCTTTTTGCTTGTACTGGGTCTCTCTGGTTAG
ACCAGATCTGAGCCTGGGAGCTCTCTGGCTAACTAGGGAACCCACTGCTTAAGCCTCAATAAAGCTTGCC
TTGAGTGCTTCAAGTAGTGTGTGCCCGTCTGTTGTGTGACTCTGGTAACTAGAGATCCCTCAGACCCTTT
TAGTCAGTGTGGAAAATCTCTAGCAGCATCTAGAATTAATTCCGTGTATTCTATAGTGTCACCTAAATCG
TATGTGTATGATACATAAGGTTATGTATTAATTGTAGCCGCGTTCTAACGACAATATGTACAAGCCTAAT
TGTGTAGCATCTGGCTTACTGAAGCAGACCCTATCATCTCTCTCGTAAACTGCCGTCAGAGTCGGTTTGG
TTGGACGAACCTTCTGAGTTTCTGGTAACGCCGTCCCGCACCCGGAAATGGTCAGCGAACCAATCAGCAG
GGTCATCGCTAGCCAGATCCTCTACGCCGGACGCATCGTGGCCGGCATCACCGGCGCCACAGGTGCGGTT
GCTGGCGCCTATATCGCCGACATCACCGATGGGGAAGATCGGGCTCGCCACTTCGGGCTCATGAGCGCTT
GTTTCGGCGTGGGTATGGTGGCAGGCCCCGTGGCCGGGGGACTGTTGGGCGCCATCTCCTTGCATGCACC
ATTCCTTGCGGCGGCGGTGCTCAACGGCCTCAACCTACTACTGGGCTGCTTCCTAATGCAGGAGTCGCAT
AAGGGAGAGCGTCGAATGGTGCACTCTCAGTACAATCTGCTCTGATGCCGCATAGTTAAGCCAGCCCCGA
CACCCGCCAACACCCGCTGACGCGCCCTGACGGGCTTGTCTGCTCCCGGCATCCGCTTACAGACAAGCTG
TGACCGTCTCCGGGAGCTGCATGTGTCAGAGGTTTTCACCGTCATCACCGAAACGCGCGAGACGAAAGGG
CCTCGTGATACGCCTATTTTTATAGGTTAATGTCATGATAATAATGGTTTCTTAGACGTCAGGTGGCACT
TTTCGGGGAAATGTGCGCGGAACCCCTATTTGTTTATTTTTCTAAATACATTCAAATATGTATCCGCTCA
TGAGACAATAACCCTGATAAATGCTTCAATAATATTGAAAAAGGAAGAGTATGAGTATTCAACATTTCCG
TGTCGCCCTTATTCCCTTTTTTGCGGCATTTTGCCTTCCTGTTTTTGCTCACCCAGAAACGCTGGTGAAA
GTAAAAGATGCTGAAGATCAGTTGGGTGCACGAGTGGGTTACATCGAACTGGATCTCAACAGCGGTAAGA
TCCTTGAGAGTTTTCGCCCCGAAGAACGTTTTCCAATGATGAGCACTTTTAAAGTTCTGCTATGTGGCGC
GGTATTATCCCGTATTGACGCCGGGCAAGAGCAACTCGGTCGCCGCATACACTATTCTCAGAATGACTTG
GTTGAGTACTCACCAGTCACAGAAAAGCATCTTACGGATGGCATGACAGTAAGAGAATTATGCAGTGCTG
CCATAACCATGAGTGATAACACTGCGGCCAACTTACTTCTGACAACGATCGGAGGACCGAAGGAGCTAAC
CGCTTTTTTGCACAACATGGGGGATCATGTAACTCGCCTTGATCGTTGGGAACCGGAGCTGAATGAAGCC
ATACCAAACGACGAGCGTGACACCACGATGCCTGTAGCAATGGCAACAACGTTGCGCAAACTATTAACTG
GCGAACTACTTACTCTAGCTTCCCGGCAACAATTAATAGACTGGATGGAGGCGGATAAAGTTGCAGGACC
ACTTCTGCGCTCGGCCCTTCCGGCTGGCTGGTTTATTGCTGATAAATCTGGAGCCGGTGAGCGTGGGTCT
CGCGGTATCATTGCAGCACTGGGGCCAGATGGTAAGCCCTCCCGTATCGTAGTTATCTACACGACGGGGA
GTCAGGCAACTATGGATGAACGAAATAGACAGATCGCTGAGATAGGTGCCTCACTGATTAAGCATTGGTA
ACTGTCAGACCAAGTTTACTCATATATACTTTAGATTGATTTAAAACTTCATTTTTAATTTAAAAGGATC
TAGGTGAAGATCCTTTTTGATAATCTCATGACCAAAATCCCTTAACGTGAGTTTTCGTTCCACTGAGCGT
CAGACCCCGTAGAAAAGATCAAAGGATCTTCTTGAGATCCTTTTTTTCTGCGCGTAATCTGCTGCTTGCA
AACAAAAAAACCACCGCTACCAGCGGTGGTTTGTTTGCCGGATCAAGAGCTACCAACTCTTTTTCCGAAG
GTAACTGGCTTCAGCAGAGCGCAGATACCAAATACTGTCCTTCTAGTGTAGCCGTAGTTAGGCCACCACT
TCAAGAACTCTGTAGCACCGCCTACATACCTCGCTCTGCTAATCCTGTTACCAGTGGCTGCTGCCAGTGG
CGATAAGTCGTGTCTTACCGGGTTGGACTCAAGACGATAGTTACCGGATAAGGCGCAGCGGTCGGGCTGA
ACGGGGGGTTCGTGCACACAGCCCAGCTTGGAGCGAACGACCTACACCGAACTGAGATACCTACAGCGTG
AGCATTGAGAAAGCGCCACGCTTCCCGAAGGGAGAAAGGCGGACAGGTATCCGGTAAGCGGCAGGGTCGG
AACAGGAGAGCGCACGAGGGAGCTTCCAGGGGGAAACGCCTGGTATCTTTATAGTCCTGTCGGGTTTCGC
CACCTCTGACTTGAGCGTCGATTTTTGTGATGCTCGTCAGGGGGGCGGAGCCTATGGAAAAACGCCAGCA
ACGCGGCCTTTTTACGGTTCCTGGCCTTTTGCTGGCCTTTTGCTCACATGTTCTTTCCTGCGTTATCCCC
TGATTCTGTGGATAACCGTATTACCGCCTTTGAGTGAGCTGATACCGCTCGCCGCAGCCGAACGACCGAG
CGCAGCGAGTCAGTGAGCGAGGAAGCGGAAGAGCGCCCAATACGCAAACCGCCTCTCCCCGCGCGTTGGC
CGATTCATTAATGCAGCTGTGGAATGTGTGTCAGTTAGGGTGTGGAAAGTCCCCAGGCTCCCCAGCAGGC
AGAAGTATGCAAAGCATGCATCTCAATTAGTCAGCAACCAGGTGTGGAAAGTCCCCAGGCTCCCCAGCAG
GCAGAAGTATGCAAAGCATGCATCTCAATTAGTCAGCAACCATAGTCCCGCCCCTAACTCCGCCCATCCC
GCCCCTAACTCCGCCCAGTTCCGCCCATTCTCCGCCCCATGGCTGACTAATTTTTTTTATTTATGCAGAG
GCCGAGGCCGCCTCGGCCTCTGAGCTATTCCAGAAGTAGTGAGGAGGCTTTTTTGGAGGCCTAGGCTTTT
GCAAAAAGCTTGGACACAAGACAGGCTTGCGAGATATGTTTGAGAATACCACTTTATCCCGCGTCAGGGA
GAGGCAGTGCGTAAAAAGACGCGGACTCATGTGAAATACTGGTTTTTAGTGCGCCAGATCTCTATAATCT
CGCGCAACCTATTTTCCCCTCGAACACTTTTTAAGCCGTAGATAAACAGGCTGGGACACTTCACATGAGC
GAAAAATACATCGTCACCTGGGACATGTTGCAGATCCATGCACGTAAACTCGCAAGCCGACTGATGCCTT
CTGAACAATGGAAAGGCATTATTGCCGTAAGCCGTGGCGGTCTGTACCGGGTGCGTTACTGGCGCGTGAA
CTGGGTATTCGTCATGTCGATACCGTTTGTATTTCCAGCTACGATCACGACAACCAGCGCGAGCTTAAAG
TGCTGAAACGCGCAGAAGGCGATGGCGAAGGCTTCATCGTTATTGATGACCTGGTGGATACCGGTGGTAC
TGCGGTTGCGATTCGTGAAATGTATCCAAAAGCGCACTTTGTCACCATCTTCGCAAAACCGGCTGGTCGT
CCGCTGGTTGATGACTATGTTGTTGATATCCCGCAAGATACCTGGATTGAACAGCCGTGGGATATGGGCG
TCGTATTCGTCCCGCCAATCTCCGGTCGCTAATCTTTTCAACGCCTGGCACTGCCGGGCGTTGTTCTTTT
TAACTTCAGGCGGGTTACAATAGTTTCCAGTAAGTATTCTGGAGGCTGCATCCATGACACAGGCAAACCT
GAGCGAAACCCTGTTCAAACCCCGCTTTAAACATCCTGAAACCTCGACGCTAGTCCGCCGCTTTAATCAC
GGCGCACAACCGCCTGTGCAGTCGGCCCTTGATGGTAAAACCATCCCTCACTGGTATCGCATGATTAACC
GTCTGATGTGGATCTGGCGCGGCATTGACCCACGCGAAATCCTCGACGTCCAGGCACGTATTGTGATGAG
CGATGCCGAACGTACCGACGATGATTTATACGATACGGTGATTGGCTACCGTGGCGGCAACTGGATTTAT
GAGTGGGCCCCGGATCTTTGTGAAGGAACCTTACTTCTGTGGTGTGACATAATTGGACAAACTACCTACA
GAGATTTAAAGCTCTAAGGTAAATATAAAATTTTTAAGTGTATAATGTGTTAAACTACTGATTCTAATTG
TTTGTGTATTTTAGATTCCAACCTATGGAACTGATGAATGGGAGCAGTGGTGGAATGCCTTTAATGAGGA
AAACCTGTTTTGCTCAGAAGAAATGCCATCTAGTGATGATGAGGCTACTGCTGACTCTCAACATTCTACT
CCTCCAAAAAAGAAGAGAAAGGTAGAAGACCCCAAGGACTTTCCTTCAGAATTGCTAAGTTTTTTGAGTC
ATGCTGTGTTTAGTAATAGAACTCTTGCTTGCTTTGCTATTTACACCACAAAGGAAAAAGCTGCACTGCT
ATACAAGAAAATTATGGAAAAATATTCTGTAACCTTTATAAGTAGGCATAACAGTTATAATCATAACATA
CTGTTTTTTCTTACTCCACACAGGCATAGAGTGTCTGCTATTAATAACTATGCTCAAAAATTGTGTACCT
TTAGCTTTTTAATTTGTAAAGGGGTTAATAAGGAATATTTGATGTATAGTGCCTTGACTAGAGATCATAA
TCAGCCATACCACATTTGTAGAGGTTTTACTTGCTTTAAAAAACCTCCCACACCTCCCCCTGAACCTGAA
ACATAAAATGAATGCAATTGTTGTTGTTAACTTGTTTATTGCAGCTTATAATGGTTACAAATAAAGCAAT
AGCATCACAAATTTCACAAATAAAGCATTTTTTTCACTGCATTCTAGTTGTGGTTTGTCCAAACTCATCA
ATGTATCTTATCATGTCTGGATCAACTGGATAACTCAAGCTAACCAAAATCATCCCAAACTTCCCACCCC
ATACCCTATTACCACTGCCAATTACCTAGTGGTTTCATTTACTCTAAACCTGTGATTCCTCTGAATTATT
TTCATTTTAAAGAAATTGTATTTGTTAAATATGTACTACAAACTTAGTAG
Features (pLannotate 1.2.2; 35 found; start..end, strand, type, name):
      1..330     +  CDS            nef (fragment): NEF_HV1BR - Experimental evidence at protein level: Swiss-Prot protein existence level 1. Extracellular Nef protein targets CD4(+) T-lymphocytes for apoptosis by interacting with CXCR4 surface receptors (PubMed:14990729). From Human immunodeficiency virus type 1 group M subtype B (isolate BRU/LAI) (HIV-1).
    378..635     +  LTR            5' LTR (truncated): truncated 5' long terminal repeat (LTR) from HIV-1
    682..807     +  misc_feature   HIV-1 Ψ: packaging signal of human immunodeficiency virus type 1
    791..1154    +  CDS            HIV-1 gag (fragment): gag protein from human immunodeficiency virus 1; gag
   1300..1533    +  misc_feature   RRE: The Rev response element (RRE) of HIV-1 allows for Rev-dependent mRNA export from the nucleus to the cytoplasm.
   1910..2010    +  CDS            Rev (fragment): human immunodeficiency virus 1 (HIV-1) Rev protein; rev; enhances nuclear export of unspliced and incompletely spliced viral mRNAs
   2041..2540    +  promoter       PGK promoter: mouse phosphoglycerate kinase 1 promoter
   2561..3160    +  CDS            PuroR: puromycin N-acetyltransferase; pac from Streptomyces alboniger; confers resistance to puromycin
   3227..3299    +  CDS            env (fragment): murine leukemia virus gPr80 envelope polyprotein precursor; env; proteolytically cleaved into gp70SU and p15TM subunits
   3341..3469    +  LTR            3' LTR (ΔU3) (fragment): self-inactivating 3' long terminal repeat (LTR) from Moloney murine leukemia virus
   3475..4063    +  misc_feature   WPRE: woodchuck hepatitis virus posttranscriptional regulatory element
   4131..4150    +  misc_feature   cPPT/CTS (fragment): central polypurine tract and central termination sequence of HIV-1
   4152..4186    +  LTR            3' LTR (ΔU3) (fragment): self-inactivating 3' long terminal repeat (LTR) from HIV-1
   4231..4501    +  protein_bind   tetracycline response element: contains seven copies of the tetracycline operator tetO tetracycline repressor TetR
   4515..4531    +  misc_feature   MCS (fragment): pBluescript multiple cloning site
   4530..4744    +  promoter       H1 promoter: human H1 RNA promoter
   4832..4865    +  protein_bind   loxP: Cre-mediated recombination occurs in the 8-bp core sequence (GCATACAT). Cre recombinase
   4885..5065    +  LTR            5' LTR (truncated): truncated 5' long terminal repeat (LTR) from HIV-1
   5090..5108    -  promoter       SP6 promoter: promoter for bacteriophage SP6 RNA polymerase
   5336..5615    +  CDS            TcR (fragment): tetracycline efflux protein; tet; confers resistance to tetracycline
   5616..5664    -  misc_feature   bom (fragment): basis of mobility region from pBR322
   5766..5801    -  CDS            rop (fragment): Rop protein, which maintains plasmids at low copy number; rop
   5896..6000    +  promoter       AmpR promoter: bla
   6001..6861    +  CDS            AmpR: β-lactamase; bla; confers resistance to ampicillin, carbenicillin, and related antibiotics
   7032..7620    +  rep_origin     ori: high-copy-number ColE1/pMB1/pBR322/pUC origin of replication
   7803..7859    +  CDS            lacI (fragment): lac repressor; lacI; The lac repressor binds to the lac operator to inhibit transcription in E. coli. This inhibition can be relieved by adding lactose or isopropyl-β-D-thiogalactopyranoside (IPTG).
   7866..8195    +  promoter       SV40 promoter: SV40 enhancer and early promoter
   8395..8514    +  CDS            gpt (fragment): XGPT_ECOLI - Also known as gpp, gxu. Experimental evidence at protein level: Swiss-Prot protein existence level 1. Purine salvage pathway enzyme that catalyzes the transfer of the ribosyl-5-phosphate group from 5-phospho-alpha-D-ribose 1- diphosphate (PRPP) to the N9 position of the 6-oxopurines guanine and xanthine to form the corresponding ribonucleotides GMP (guanosine 5'- monophosphate) and XMP (xanthosine 5'-monophosphate), with the release of PPi. To a lesser extent, also acts on hypoxanthine (PubMed:9100006, PubMed:3886014). Does not ribophosphorylate adenine (PubMed:3886014). From Esch
   8514..8849    +  CDS            gpt (fragment): XGPT_ECOLI - Also known as gpp, gxu. Experimental evidence at protein level: Swiss-Prot protein existence level 1. Purine salvage pathway enzyme that catalyzes the transfer of the ribosyl-5-phosphate group from 5-phospho-alpha-D-ribose 1- diphosphate (PRPP) to the N9 position of the 6-oxopurines guanine and xanthine to form the corresponding ribonucleotides GMP (guanosine 5'- monophosphate) and XMP (xanthosine 5'-monophosphate), with the release of PPi. To a lesser extent, also acts on hypoxanthine (PubMed:9100006, PubMed:3886014). Does not ribophosphorylate adenine (PubMed:3886014). From Esch
   8944..9249    +  CDS            frsA (fragment): FRSA_ECOLI - Also known as yafA. Experimental evidence at protein level: Swiss-Prot protein existence level 1. Catalyzes the hydrolysis of esters (PubMed:15808744). Displays esterase activity toward pNP-butyrate (PubMed:15808744). May stimulate mixed-acid fermentation by acting as a fermentation/respiration switch that down-regulates respiration and up- regulates fermentation rates (PubMed:15169777). From Escherichia coli (strain K12).
   9253..9327    +  CDS            small t antigen (fragment): SV40 (simian virus 40) small t antigen
   9329..9394    +  intron         small t intron: SV40 (simian virus 40) small t antigen intron
   9524..9544    +  CDS            SV40 NLS: nuclear localization signal of SV40 (simian virus 40) large T antigen
   9863..9946    +  CDS            large T antigen (fragment): large T antigen from SV40 (simian virus 40)
   9969..10103   +  polyA_signal   SV40 poly(A) signal: SV40 polyadenylation signal
