[The description below was written by a language model from this plasmid's Addgene catalogue record and pLannotate feature annotations shown in this document.]
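Description:
pLVTHM-Bptf-sh5 is an HIV-1-based lentiviral shRNA vector built on the pLVTHM backbone. It delivers a short hairpin RNA (hairpin #5) against BPTF, the large NURF301 subunit of the NURF chromatin remodelling complex. The record lists both the human and mouse genes as targets but does not give the hairpin sequence, and the shRNA is not annotated as a feature. It presumably lies in the short gap between the H1 promoter and the downstream loxP site.

The viral portion carries a truncated 5' LTR, the Ψ packaging signal with a gag fragment, the Rev response element, a WPRE, and a self-inactivating (ΔU3) 3' LTR, so vector RNA can be packaged when helper functions are supplied in trans. The shRNA cassette sits within the 3' LTR region. There, a tetracycline response element with seven tetO copies lies immediately upstream of the human H1 RNA polymerase III promoter, forming the "TRE-H1" promoter named in the record. This arrangement allows hairpin expression to be regulated when a suitable tetO-binding regulator is present. Placement in the LTR also means the cassette and its loxP site would be duplicated on reverse transcription, which would in principle permit Cre-mediated excision of the provirus.

A mouse PGK promoter drives puromycin N-acetyltransferase for selection of transduced mammalian cells. Small MoMLV env and LTR fragments flank this cassette and look like remnants of the cassette's source. In bacteria the plasmid is maintained through a ColE1/pUC-type origin and ampicillin resistance. The backbone also holds SV40 promoter, gpt and SV40 poly(A) sequences. The construct is used for stable BPTF knockdown, and the associated study examined BPTF's effect on NK cell activity.
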