Addgene plasmid #83277: pLVTHM-Bptf-sh5
Purpose: shRNA targeting BPTF
Depositing lab: Joe Landry. Depositing organization: Virginia Commonwealth University. Publication: BPTF inhibits NK cell activity and the abundance of natural cytotoxicity receptor co-ligands. Mayes K, Elsayed Z, Alhazmi A, Waters M, Alkhatib SG, Roberts M, Song C, Peterson K, Chan V, Ailaney N, Malapati P, Blevins T, Lisnic B, Dumur CI, Landry JW. Oncotarget. 2017 May 12;8(38):64344-64357. doi: 10.18632/oncotarget.17834. eCollection 2017 Sep 8. PubMed 28969075.
Backbone
  Vector backbone: pLVTHM
  Backbone manufacturer: Addgene
  Vector type: Lentiviral
  Selectable markers: Puromycin
Growth in bacteria
  Bacterial resistance: Ampicillin, 100 μg/mL
  Growth temperature: 30°C
  Growth strain: NEB Stable
  Copy number: Unknown
Gene/Insert
  Gene/Insert name: shRNA #5 to BPTF
  gRNA/shRNA sequence: Bptf
  Species: H. sapiens (human), M. musculus (mouse)
  GenBank ID: NM_004459.6 NM_176850.2
  Entrez Gene: BPTF (a.k.a. FAC1, FALZ, NEDDFL, NURF301); Bptf (a.k.a. 9430093H17Rik, Fa, Falz)
  Promoter: TRE-H1
  Cloning method: Unknown
  Sequencing primers: 5′ Unknown
Terms and licenses: Academic/Nonprofit Terms; Industry Terms
How to cite: pLVTHM-Bptf-sh5 was a gift from Joe Landry (Addgene plasmid # 83277 ; http://n2t.net/addgene:83277 ; RRID:Addgene_83277)
