>Addgene plasmid #83277 | pLVTHM-Bptf-sh5 | addgene partial sequence | sequence record 163759 | mPGK-F 5'-cattctgcacgcttcaaaag-3'
TCCGGGCCTTTCGACCTGCAGCCCAAGCTTACCATGACCGAGTACAAGCCCACGGTGCGCCTCGCCACCC
GCGACGACGTCCCCAGGGCCGTACGCACCCTCGCCGCCGCGTTCGCCGACTACCCCGCCACGCGCCACAC
CGTCGATCCGGACCGCCACATCGAGCGGGTCACCGAGCTGCAAGAACTCTTCCTCACGCGCGTCGGGCTC
GACATCGGCAAGGTGTGGGTCGCGGACGACGGCGCCGCGGTGGCGGTCTGGACCACGCCGGAGAGCGTCG
AAGCGGGGGCGGTGTTCGCCGAGATCGGCCCGCGCATGGCCGAGTTGAGCGGTTCCCGGCTGGCCGCGCA
GCAACAGATGGAAGGCCTCCTGGCGCCGCACCGGCCCAAGGAGCCCGCGTGGTTCCTGGCCACCGTCGGC
GTCTCGCCCGACCACCAGGGCAAGGGTCTGGGCAGCGCCGTCGTGCTCCCCGGAGTGGAGGCGGCCGAGC
GCGCCGGGGTGCCCGCCTTCCTGGAGACCTCCGCGCCCCGCAACCTCCCCTTCTACGAGCGGCTCGGCTT
CACCGTCACCGCCGACGTCGAGGTGCCCGAAGGACCGCGCACCTGGTGCATGACCCGCAAGCCCGGTGCC
TGACGCCCGCCCCACGACCCGCAGCGCCCGACCGAAAGGAGCGCACGACCCCATGCATCGGCGTCTCGAG
ATATCAGTGGTCCAGGCTCTAGTTTTGACTCAACAATATCACCAGCTGAAGCCTATAGAGTACGAGCCAT
AGATAAAATAAAAGATTTTATTTAGTCTCCAGAAAAAGGGGGGAATGAAAGACCCCACCTGTAGGTTTGG
CAAGCTAGCTTAAGTAACGCCATTTTGCAAGGCATGGAAAAATAC
