>Addgene plasmid #83277 | pLVTHM-Bptf-sh5 | addgene partial sequence | sequence record 163761 | H1 5'-tcgctatgtgttctgggaaa-3'
TTTGGATTTGGGAATCTTATAAGTTCTGTATGAGACCACGCGTCCCCGGCGAAAACCAAGAGTACATTCA
AGAGATGTACTCTTGGTTTTCGCCTTTTTTACGCGTATCGATACCGTCGCATGGGAATAACTTCGTATAG
CATACATTATAGCGAAGTTATGCTGCTTTTTGCTTGTACTGGGTCTCTCTGGTTAGACCAGATCTGAGCC
TGGGAGCTCTCTGGCTAACTAGGGAACCCACTGCTTAAGCCTCAATAAAGCTTGCCTTGAGTGCTTCAAG
TAGTGTGTGCCCGTCTGTTGTGTGACTCTGGTAACTAGAGATCCCTCAGACCCTTTTAGTCAGTGTGGAA
AATCTCTAGCAGCATCTAGAATTAATTCCGTGTATTCTATAGTGTCACCTAAATCGTATGTGTATGATAC
ATAAGGTTATGTATTAATTGTAGCCGCGTTCTAACGACAATATGTACAAGCCTAATTGTGTAGCATCTGG
CTTACTGAATCAGACCCTATCATCTCTCTCGTAAACTGCCGTCAGAGTCGGTTTGGTTGGACGAACCTTC
TGAGTTTCTGGTAA
